Addgene plasmid #144936: TFORF3460
Purpose: Lentiviral vector for overexpressing transcription factor ORFs with unique 24-bp barcodes. Barcodes facilitate identification of transcription factors in pooled screens.
Depositing lab: Feng Zhang. Depositing organization: Broad Institute. Publication: A transcription factor atlas of directed differentiation. Joung J, Ma S, Tay T, Geiger-Schuller KR, Kirchgatterer PC, Verdine VK, Guo B, Arias-Garcia MA, Allen WE, Singh A, Kuksenko O, Abudayyeh OO, Gootenberg JS, Fu Z, Macrae RK, Buenrostro JD, Regev A, Zhang F. Cell. 2023 Jan 5;186(1):209-229.e26. doi: 10.1016/j.cell.2022.11.026. PubMed 36608654.
Backbone
  Vector backbone: pLX_TRC317
  Backbone manufacturer: Broad Institute Genetic Perturbation Platform
  Backbone size w/o insert (bp): 8264
  Vector type: Mammalian Expression, Lentiviral
  Selectable markers: Puromycin
Growth in bacteria
  Bacterial resistance: Ampicillin, 100 μg/mL
  Growth temperature: 37°C
  Growth strain: NEB Stable
  Copy number: High Copy
Gene/Insert
  Gene/Insert name: PSMB1
  Species: H. sapiens (human)
  Insert size (bp): 929
  Entrez Gene: PSMB1 (a.k.a. HC5, NEDMHAL, PMSB1, PSC5)
  Promoter: EF1a
  Tag / fusion protein: V5 (C terminal on insert)
  Cloning method: Gateway Cloning
  Sequencing primers: 5′ GGGTGGAGACTGAAGTTAGGCCAG; 3′ CACATAGCGTAAAAGGAGCAACATAG
Resource information
  A portion of this plasmid was derived from a plasmid made by: Broad Institute Genetic Perturbation Platform
Terms and licenses: Academic/Nonprofit Terms; Industry Terms: Not Available to Industry
Depositor comments: NM_002793.3 Please test multiple small colonies in case of plasmid recombination. To make this collection available in a timely manner, a portion of this collection was not fully sequenced by Addgene. If an Addgene verified full plasmid sequence is not available, please contact us prior to placing an order to request the full sequence.
How to cite: TFORF3460 was a gift from Feng Zhang (Addgene plasmid # 144936 ; http://n2t.net/addgene:144936 ; RRID:Addgene_144936)
