[The description below was written by a language model from this plasmid's Addgene catalogue record and pLannotate feature annotations shown in this document.]
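Description:
TFORF3460 is a third-generation-style, self-inactivating lentiviral expression plasmid built on the pLX_TRC317 backbone from the Broad Institute Genetic Perturbation Platform. It belongs to a barcoded library of transcription factor ORF constructs. In bacteria it is maintained through a high-copy ColE1/pUC-type origin and selected with ampicillin (AmpR under its own bla promoter). An f1 origin and leftover lac and T7/T3 cloning-vector elements lie outside the viral region. The depositor warns that the plasmid can recombine, as LTR-containing vectors often do.

The viral genome is transcribed from an RSV promoter fused to a truncated HIV-1 5' LTR. It carries the Ψ packaging signal with a gag fragment, the RRE for Rev-dependent nuclear export, a cPPT/CTS, a WPRE to boost transcript expression, and a ΔU3 3' LTR followed by an SV40 poly(A) signal. Two cassettes sit between the LTRs. The first is an SV40 early promoter driving puromycin N-acetyltransferase, which allows selection of transduced mammalian cells. The second is an EF-1α promoter driving the human PSMB1 ORF, referenced by the depositor to NM_002793.3. The ORF was inserted by Gateway cloning, so it is flanked by attB1 and attB2 sites, and it reads through into a C-terminal V5 epitope tag for detection. PSMB1 is annotated as a non-catalytic subunit of the 20S proteasome core.

According to the record, each construct in the collection carries a unique 24-bp barcode that identifies the ORF in pooled overexpression screens. The feature table does not annotate the barcode, so its position is not stated. The annotated sequence length of 9,193 nt agrees with the listed backbone and insert sizes.
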