Features (pLannotate 1.2.2; 34 found; start..end, strand, type, name):
      5..231     +  promoter       RSV promoter: Rous sarcoma virus enhancer/promoter
    232..412     +  LTR            5' LTR (truncated): truncated 5' long terminal repeat (LTR) from HIV-1
    459..584     +  misc_feature   HIV-1 Ψ: packaging signal of human immunodeficiency virus type 1
    568..931     +  CDS            HIV-1 gag (fragment): gag protein from human immunodeficiency virus 1; gag
   1077..1310    +  misc_feature   RRE: The Rev response element (RRE) of HIV-1 allows for Rev-dependent mRNA export from the nucleus to the cytoplasm.
   1687..1713    +  CDS            Rev (fragment): human immunodeficiency virus 1 (HIV-1) Rev protein; rev; enhances nuclear export of unspliced and incompletely spliced viral mRNAs
   1720..1743    +  promoter       SV40 promoter (fragment): SV40 early promoter
   1744..1815    +  promoter       SV40 promoter (fragment): SV40 enhancer and early promoter
   1839..1974    +  rep_origin     SV40 ori: SV40 origin of replication
   2020..2616    +  CDS            PuroR (fragment): puromycin N-acetyltransferase; pac from Streptomyces; confers resistance to puromycin
   2665..2782    +  misc_feature   cPPT/CTS: central polypurine tract and central termination sequence of HIV-1
   2847..2913    +  CDS            small t antigen (fragment): SV40 (simian virus 40) small t antigen
   2920..4098    +  promoter       EF-1α promoter: strong constitutive promoter for human elongation factor EF-1α
   4119..4136    +  protein_bind   attB1 (fragment): mutant version of attB; core recombination site for the Gateway® BP reaction BP Clonase™
   4142..4864    +  CDS            PSMB1 (sequence withheld): PSB1_HUMAN - Also known as PSC5. Experimental evidence at protein level: Swiss-Prot protein existence level 1. Non-catalytic component of the 20S core proteasome complex involved in the proteolytic degradation of most intracellular proteins. This complex plays numerous essential roles within the cell by associating with different regulatory particles. Associated with two 19S regulatory particles, forms the 26S proteasome and thus participates in the ATP-dependent degradation of ubiquitinated proteins. The 26S proteasome plays a key role in the maintenance of protein homeostasis by removing mis
   4867..4890    -  protein_bind   attB2: mutant version of attB; recombination site for the Gateway® BP reaction BP Clonase™
   4898..4939    +  CDS            V5 tag: epitope tag from simian virus 5
   4955..5008    +  promoter       U6 promoter (fragment): RNA polymerase III promoter for human U6 snRNA
   5050..5638    +  misc_feature   WPRE: woodchuck hepatitis virus posttranscriptional regulatory element
   5689..5708    +  misc_feature   cPPT/CTS (fragment): central polypurine tract and central termination sequence of HIV-1
   5710..5943    +  LTR            3' LTR (ΔU3): self-inactivating 3' long terminal repeat (LTR) from HIV-1
   6021..6142    +  polyA_signal   SV40 poly(A) signal: SV40 polyadenylation signal
   6182..6317    +  rep_origin     SV40 ori: SV40 origin of replication
   6338..6356    -  promoter       T7 promoter: promoter for bacteriophage T7 RNA polymerase
   6364..6519    +  CDS            lacZα (fragment): LacZα fragment of β-galactosidase; lacZ fragment
   6524..6952    +  rep_origin     f1 ori (sequence partly withheld): f1 bacteriophage origin of replication; arrow indicates direction of (+) strand synthesis
   7005..7109    +  promoter       AmpR promoter: bla
   7110..7970    +  CDS            AmpR: β-lactamase; bla; confers resistance to ampicillin, carbenicillin, and related antibiotics
   8141..8729    +  rep_origin     ori: high-copy-number ColE1/pMB1/pBR322/pUC origin of replication
   8912..9004    +  CDS            lacI (fragment): lac repressor; lacI; The lac repressor binds to the lac operator to inhibit transcription in E. coli. This inhibition can be relieved by adding lactose or isopropyl-β-D-thiogalactopyranoside (IPTG).
   9017..9038    +  protein_bind   CAP binding site: CAP binding activates transcription in the presence of cAMP. E. coli catabolite activator protein
   9053..9083    +  promoter       lac promoter: promoter for the E. coli lac operon
   9091..9107    +  protein_bind   lac operator: The lac repressor binds to the lac operator to inhibit transcription in E. coli. This inhibition can be relieved by adding lactose or isopropyl-β-D-thiogalactopyranoside (IPTG). lac repressor encoded by lacI
   9152..9170    +  promoter       T3 promoter: promoter for bacteriophage T3 RNA polymerase
>Addgene plasmid #144936 | TFORF3460 | addgene full sequence | sequence record 404495 | Addgene NGS Result
TTAATGTAGTCTTATGCAATACTCTTGTAGTCTTGCAACATGGTAACGATGAGTTAGCAACATGCCTTAC
AAGGAGAGAAAAAGCACCGTGCATGCCGATTGGTGGAAGTAAGGTGGTACGATCGTGCCTTATTAGGAAG
GCAACAGACGGGTCTGACATGGATTGGACGAACCACTGAATTGCCGCATTGCAGAGATATTGTATTTAAG
TGCCTAGCTCGATACATAAACGGGTCTCTCTGGTTAGACCAGATCTGAGCCTGGGAGCTCTCTGGCTAAC
TAGGGAACCCACTGCTTAAGCCTCAATAAAGCTTGCCTTGAGTGCTTCAAGTAGTGTGTGCCCGTCTGTT
GTGTGACTCTGGTAACTAGAGATCCCTCAGACCCTTTTAGTCAGTGTGGAAAATCTCTAGCAGTGGCGCC
CGAACAGGGACTTGAAAGCGAAAGGGAAACCAGAGGAGCTCTCTCGACGCAGGACTCGGCTTGCTGAAGC
GCGCACGGCAAGAGGCGAGGGGCGGCGACTGGTGAGTACGCCAAAAATTTTGACTAGCGGAGGCTAGAAG
GAGAGAGATGGGTGCGAGAGCGTCAGTATTAAGCGGGGGAGAATTAGATCGCGATGGGAAAAAATTCGGT
TAAGGCCAGGGGGAAAGAAAAAATATAAATTAAAACATATAGTATGGGCAAGCAGGGAGCTAGAACGATT
CGCAGTTAATCCTGGCCTGTTAGAAACATCAGAAGGCTGTAGACAAATACTGGGACAGCTACAACCATCC
CTTCAGACAGGATCAGAAGAACTTAGATCATTATATAATACAGTAGCAACCCTCTATTGTGTGCATCAAA
GGATAGAGATAAAAGACACCAAGGAAGCTTTAGACAAGATAGAGGAAGAGCAAAACAAAAGTAAGACCAC
CGCACAGCAAGCGGCCGCTGATCTTCAGACCTGGAGGAGGAGATATGAGGGACAATTGGAGAAGTGAATT
ATATAAATATAAAGTAGTAAAAATTGAACCATTAGGAGTAGCACCCACCAAGGCAAAGAGAAGAGTGGTG
CAGAGAGAAAAAAGAGCAGTGGGAATAGGAGCTTTGTTCCTTGGGTTCTTGGGAGCAGCAGGAAGCACTA
TGGGCGCAGCGTCAATGACGCTGACGGTACAGGCCAGACAATTATTGTCTGGTATAGTGCAGCAGCAGAA
CAATTTGCTGAGGGCTATTGAGGCGCAACAGCATCTGTTGCAACTCACAGTCTGGGGCATCAAGCAGCTC
CAGGCAAGAATCCTGGCTGTGGAAAGATACCTAAAGGATCAACAGCTCCTGGGGATTTGGGGTTGCTCTG
GAAAACTCATTTGCACCACTGCTGTGCCTTGGAATGCTAGTTGGAGTAATAAATCTCTGGAACAGATTTG
GAATCACACGACCTGGATGGAGTGGGACAGAGAAATTAACAATTACACAAGCTTAATACACTCCTTAATT
GAAGAATCGCAAAACCAGCAAGAAAAGAATGAACAAGAATTATTGGAATTAGATAAATGGGCAAGTTTGT
GGAATTGGTTTAACATAACAAATTGGCTGTGGTATATAAAATTATTCATAATGATAGTAGGAGGCTTGGT
AGGTTTAAGAATAGTTTTTGCTGTACTTTCTATAGTGAATAGAGTTAGGCAGGGATATTCACCATTATCG
TTTCAGACCCACCTCCCAACCCCGAGGGGACCCATGCATTGCATCTCAATTAGTCAGCAACCAGGTGTGG
AAAGTCCCCAGGCTCCCCAGCAGGCAGAAGTATGCAAAGCATGCGTCTCAATTAGTCAGCAACCATAGTC
CCGCCCCTAACTCCGCCCATCCCGCCCCTAACTCCGCCCAGTTCCGCCCATTCTCCGCCCCATGGCTGAC
TAATTTTTTTTATTTATGCAGAGGCCGAGGCCGCCTCGGCCTCTGAGCTATTCCAGAAGTAGTGAGGAGG
CTTTTTTGGAGGCCTAGGCTTTTGCAAAAAGCTTTCTAGAGGTACCACCGGAGCTTACCATGACCGAGTA
CAAGCCCACGGTGCGCCTCGCCACCCGCGACGACGTCCCCAGGGCCGTACGCACCCTCGCCGCCGCGTTC
GCCGACTACCCCGCCACGCGCCACACCGTCGATCCGGACCGCCACATCGAGCGGGTCACCGAGCTGCAAG
AACTCTTCCTCACGCGCGTCGGGCTCGACATCGGCAAGGTGTGGGTCGCGGACGACGGCGCCGCCGTGGC
GGTCTGGACCACGCCGGAGAGCGTCGAAGCGGGGGCGGTGTTCGCCGAGATCGGCCCGCGCATGGCCGAG
TTGAGCGGTTCCCGGCTGGCCGCGCAGCAACAGATGGAAGGCCTCCTGGCGCCGCACCGGCCCAAGGAGC
CCGCGTGGTTCCTGGCCACCGTCGGCGTCTCGCCCGACCACCAGGGCAAGGGTCTGGGCAGCGCCGTCGT
GCTCCCCGGAGTGGAGGCGGCCGAGCGCGCCGGGGTGCCCGCCTTCCTGGAGACCTCCGCGCCCCGCAAC
CTCCCCTTCTACGAGCGGCTCGGCTTCACCGTCACCGCCGACGTCGAGGTGCCCGAAGGACCGCGCACCT
GGTGCATGACCCGCAAGCCCGGTGCCAGTTAACGAATTCTAGATCTTGAGACAAATGGCAGTATTCATCC
ACAATTTTAAAAGAAAAGGGGGGATTGGGGGGTACAGTGCAGGGGAAAGAATAGTAGACATAATAGCAAC
AGACATACAAACTAAAGAATTACAAAAACAAATTACAAAAATTCAAAATTTTCGGGTTTATTACAGGGAC
AGCAGAGATCCACTTTGGCGCCGGCTCGAGGCCTGCAGGTGCAAAGATGGATAAAGTTTTAAACAGAGAG
GAATCTTTGCAGCTAATGGACCTTCTAGGTCTTGAAAGGAGTGGGAATTGGCTCCGGTGCCCGTCAGTGG
GCAGAGCGCACATCGCCCACAGTCCCCGAGAAGTTGGGGGGAGGGGTCGGCAATTGAACCGGTGCCTAGA
GAAGGTGGCGCGGGGTAAACTGGGAAAGTGATGTCGTGTACTGGCTCCGCCTTTTTCCCGAGGGTGGGGG
AGAACCGTATATAAGTGCAGTAGTCGCCGTGAACGTTCTTTTTCGCAACGGGTTTGCCGCCAGAACACAG
GTAAGTGCCGTGTGTGGTTCCCGCGGGCCTGGCCTCTTTACGGGTTATGGCCCTTGCGTGCCTTGAATTA
CTTCCACCTGGCTGCAGTACGTGATTCTTGATCCCGAGCTTCGGGTTGGAAGTGGGTGGGAGAGTTCGAG
GCCTTGCGCTTAAGGAGCCCCTTCGCCTCGTGCTTGAGTTGAGGCCTGGCCTGGGCGCTGGGGCCGCCGC
GTGCGAATCTGGTGGCACCTTCGCGCCTGTCTCGCTGCTTTCGATAAGTCTCTAGCCATTTAAAATTTTT
GATGACCTGCTGCGACGCTTTTTTTCTGGCAAGATAGTCTTGTAAATGCGGGCCAAGATCTGCACACTGG
TATTTCGGTTTTTGGGGCCGCGGGCGGCGACGGGGCCCGTGCGTCCCAGCGCACATGTTCGGCGAGGCGG
GGCCTGCGAGCGCGGCCACCGAGAATCGGACGGGGGTAGTCTCAAGCTGGCCGGCCTGCTCTGGTGCCTG
GCCTCGCGCCGCCGTGTATCGCCCCGCCCTGGGCGGCAAGGCTGGCCCGGTCGGCACCAGTTGCGTGAGC
GGAAAGATGGCCGCTTCCCGGCCCTGCTGCAGGGAGCTCAAAATGGAGGACGCGGCGCTCGGGAGAGCGG
GCGGGTGAGTCACCCACACAAAGGAAAAGGGCCTTTCCGTCCTCAGCCGTCGCTTCATGTGACTCCACGG
AGTACCGGGCGCCGTCCAGGCACCTCGATTAGTTCTCGAGCTTTTGGAGTACGTCGTCTTTAGGTTGGGG
GGAGGGGTTTTATGCGATGGAGTTTCCCCACACTGAGTGGGTGGAGACTGAAGTTAGGCCAGCTTGGCAC
TTGATGTAATTCTCCTTGGAATTTGCCCTTTTTGAGTTTGGATCTTGGTTCATTCTCAAGCCTCAGACAG
TGGTTCAAAGTTTTTTTCTTCCATTTCAGGTGTCGTGAGGCTAGCATCGATTGATCAACAAGTTTGTACA
AAAAAGTTGGC
[723 nt withheld, positions 4142-4864]
TGCCCAACTTTCTTGTACAAAGTGGTTGATATCGGTAAGCCTATCCCTAACCCTCTCCTCGGTCTCGATT
CTACGTAGTAATGAACTAGTCCGTAACTTGAAAGTATTTCGATTTCTTGGCTTTATATATCTTGTGGAAA
GGACGAAGTGAAAGAATCACCCCTATGAACACGCGTTAAGTCGACAATCAACCTCTGGATTACAAAATTT
GTGAAAGATTGACTGGTATTCTTAACTATGTTGCTCCTTTTACGCTATGTGGATACGCTGCTTTAATGCC
TTTGTATCATGCTATTGCTTCCCGTATGGCTTTCATTTTCTCCTCCTTGTATAAATCCTGGTTGCTGTCT
CTTTATGAGGAGTTGTGGCCCGTTGTCAGGCAACGTGGCGTGGTGTGCACTGTGTTTGCTGACGCAACCC
CCACTGGTTGGGGCATTGCCACCACCTGTCAGCTCCTTTCCGGGACTTTCGCTTTCCCCCTCCCTATTGC
CACGGCGGAACTCATCGCCGCCTGCCTTGCCCGCTGCTGGACAGGGGCTCGGCTGTTGGGCACTGACAAT
TCCGTGGTGTTGTCGGGGAAATCATCGTCCTTTCCTTGGCTGCTCGCCTGTGTTGCCACCTGGATTCTGC
GCGGGACGTCCTTCTGCTACGTCCCTTCGGCCCTCAATCCAGCGGACCTTCCTTCCCGCGGCCTGCTGCC
GGCTCTGCGGCCTCTTCCGCGTCTTCGCCTTCGCCCTCAGACGAGTCGGATCTCCCTTTGGGCCGCCTCC
CCGCGTCGACTTTAAGACCAATGACTTACAAGGCAGCTGTAGATCTTAGCCACTTTTTAAAAGAAAAGGG
GGGACTGGAAGGGCTAATTCACTCCCAACGAAGACAAGATCTGCTTTTTGCTTGTACTGGGTCTCTCTGG
TTAGACCAGATCTGAGCCTGGGAGCTCTCTGGCTAACTAGGGAACCCACTGCTTAAGCCTCAATAAAGCT
TGCCTTGAGTGCTTCAAGTAGTGTGTGCCCGTCTGTTGTGTGACTCTGGTAACTAGAGATCCCTCAGACC
CTTTTAGTCAGTGTGGAAAATCTCTAGCAGTACGTATAGTAGTTCATGTCATCTTATTATTCAGTATTTA
TAACTTGCAAAGAAATGAATATCAGAGAGTGAGAGGAACTTGTTTATTGCAGCTTATAATGGTTACAAAT
AAAGCAATAGCATCACAAATTTCACAAATAAAGCATTTTTTTCACTGCATTCTAGTTGTGGTTTGTCCAA
ACTCATCAATGTATCTTATCATGTCTGGCTCTAGCTATCCCGCCCCTAACTCCGCCCATCCCGCCCCTAA
CTCCGCCCAGTTCCGCCCATTCTCCGCCCCATGGCTGACTAATTTTTTTTATTTATGCAGAGGCCGAGGC
CGCCTCGGCCTCTGAGCTATTCCAGAAGTAGTGAGGAGGCTTTTTTGGAGGCCTAGGGACGTACCCAATT
CGCCCTATAGTGAGTCGTATTACGCGCGCTCACTGGCCGTCGTTTTACAACGTCGTGACTGGGAAAACCC
TGGCGTTACCCAACTTAATCGCCTTGCAGCACATCCCCCTTTCGCCAGCTGGCGTAATAGCGAAGAGGCC
CGCACCGATCGCCCTTCCCAACAGTTGCGCAGCCTGAATGGCGAATGGG
[124 nt withheld, positions 6524-6647]
C
[91 nt withheld, positions 6649-6739]
A
[49 nt withheld, positions 6741-6789]
CCTTTGACGTTGGAGTCCACGTTCTTT
[37 nt withheld, positions 6817-6853]
ACCCTATCTCGGTCTATTCTTTTGATTTATAAGGGATTTTGCCGATTTCGGCCTATTGGTTAAAAAATGA
GCTGATTTAACAAAAATTTAACGCGAATTTTAACAAAATATTAACGCTTACAATTTAGGTGGCACTTTTC
GGGGAAATGTGCGCGGAACCCCTATTTGTTTATTTTTCTAAATACATTCAAATATGTATCCGCTCATGAG
ACAATAACCCTGATAAATGCTTCAATAATATTGAAAAAGGAAGAGTATGAGTATTCAACATTTCCGTGTC
GCCCTTATTCCCTTTTTTGCGGCATTTTGCCTTCCTGTTTTTGCTCACCCAGAAACGCTGGTGAAAGTAA
AAGATGCTGAAGATCAGTTGGGTGCACGAGTGGGTTACATCGAACTGGATCTCAACAGCGGTAAGATCCT
TGAGAGTTTTCGCCCCGAAGAACGTTTTCCAATGATGAGCACTTTTAAAGTTCTGCTATGTGGCGCGGTA
TTATCCCGTATTGACGCCGGGCAAGAGCAACTCGGTCGCCGCATACACTATTCTCAGAATGACTTGGTTG
AGTACTCACCAGTCACAGAAAAGCATCTTACGGATGGCATGACAGTAAGAGAATTATGCAGTGCTGCCAT
AACCATGAGTGATAACACTGCGGCCAACTTACTTCTGACAACGATCGGAGGACCGAAGGAGCTAACCGCT
TTTTTGCACAACATGGGGGATCATGTAACTCGCCTTGATCGTTGGGAACCGGAGCTGAATGAAGCCATAC
CAAACGACGAGCGTGACACCACGATGCCTGTAGCAATGGCAACAACGTTGCGCAAACTATTAACTGGCGA
ACTACTTACTCTAGCTTCCCGGCAACAATTAATAGACTGGATGGAGGCGGATAAAGTTGCAGGACCACTT
CTGCGCTCGGCCCTTCCGGCTGGCTGGTTTATTGCTGATAAATCTGGAGCCGGTGAGCGTGGGTCTCGCG
GTATCATTGCAGCACTGGGGCCAGATGGTAAGCCCTCCCGTATCGTAGTTATCTACACGACGGGGAGTCA
GGCAACTATGGATGAACGAAATAGACAGATCGCTGAGATAGGTGCCTCACTGATTAAGCATTGGTAACTG
TCAGACCAAGTTTACTCATATATACTTTAGATTGATTTAAAACTTCATTTTTAATTTAAAAGGATCTAGG
TGAAGATCCTTTTTGATAATCTCATGACCAAAATCCCTTAACGTGAGTTTTCGTTCCACTGAGCGTCAGA
CCCCGTAGAAAAGATCAAAGGATCTTCTTGAGATCCTTTTTTTCTGCGCGTAATCTGCTGCTTGCAAACA
AAAAAACCACCGCTACCAGCGGTGGTTTGTTTGCCGGATCAAGAGCTACCAACTCTTTTTCCGAAGGTAA
CTGGCTTCAGCAGAGCGCAGATACCAAATACTGTTCTTCTAGTGTAGCCGTAGTTAGGCCACCACTTCAA
GAACTCTGTAGCACCGCCTACATACCTCGCTCTGCTAATCCTGTTACCAGTGGCTGCTGCCAGTGGCGAT
AAGTCGTGTCTTACCGGGTTGGACTCAAGACGATAGTTACCGGATAAGGCGCAGCGGTCGGGCTGAACGG
GGGGTTCGTGCACACAGCCCAGCTTGGAGCGAACGACCTACACCGAACTGAGATACCTACAGCGTGAGCT
ATGAGAAAGCGCCACGCTTCCCGAAGGGAGAAAGGCGGACAGGTATCCGGTAAGCGGCAGGGTCGGAACA
GGAGAGCGCACGAGGGAGCTTCCAGGGGGAAACGCCTGGTATCTTTATAGTCCTGTCGGGTTTCGCCACC
TCTGACTTGAGCGTCGATTTTTGTGATGCTCGTCAGGGGGGCGGAGCCTATGGAAAAACGCCAGCAACGC
GGCCTTTTTACGGTTCCTGGCCTTTTGCTGGCCTTTTGCTCACATGTTCTTTCCTGCGTTATCCCCTGAT
TCTGTGGATAACCGTATTACCGCCTTTGAGTGAGCTGATACCGCTCGCCGCAGCCGAACGACCGAGCGCA
GCGAGTCAGTGAGCGAGGAAGCGGAAGAGCGCCCAATACGCAAACCGCCTCTCCCCGCGCGTTGGCCGAT
TCATTAATGCAGCTGGCACGACAGGTTTCCCGACTGGAAAGCGGGCAGTGAGCGCAACGCAATTAATGTG
AGTTAGCTCACTCATTAGGCACCCCAGGCTTTACACTTTATGCTTCCGGCTCGTATGTTGTGTGGAATTG
TGAGCGGATAACAATTTCACACAGGAAACAGCTATGACCATGATTACGCCAAGCGCGCAATTAACCCTCA
CTAAAGGGAACAAAAGCTGGAGCTGCAAGC
