>Addgene plasmid #144936 | TFORF3460 | depositor partial sequence | sequence record 286923 | Insert
ATCGATTGATCAACAAGTTTGTACAAAAAAGTTGGC
[723 nt withheld, positions 37-759]
TGCCCAACTTTCTTGTACAAAGTGGTTGATATCGGTAAGCCTATCCCTAACCCTCTCCTCGGTCTCGATT
CTACGTAGTAATGAACTAGTCCGTAACTTGAAAGTATTTCGATTTCTTGGCTTTATATATCTTGTGGAAA
GGACGAAGTGAAAGAATCACCCCTATGAAC
