>Addgene plasmid #144936 | TFORF3460 | depositor partial sequence | sequence record 286924 | Barcode
AGTGAAAGAATCACCCCTATGAAC
